>Addgene plasmid #133807 | pHR_TRE_mcherry-P2A-Pcad | depositor full sequence | sequence record 258505 | pHR_TRE_mcherry-P2A-Pcad sequence 12028 bps
CGATACCGTCGACCAAGGCAGCTGTAGATCTTAGCCACTTTTTAAAAGAAAAGGGGGGACTGGAAGGGCT
AATTCACTCCCAACGAAGACAAGATCTGCTTTTTGCTTGTACTGGGTCTCTCTGGTTAGACCAGATCTGA
GCCTGGGAGCTCTCTGGCTAACTAGGGAACCCACTGCTTAAGCCTCAATAAAGCTTGCCTTGAGTGCTTC
AAGTAGTGTGTGCCCGTCTGTTGTGTGACTCTGGTAACTAGAGATCCCTCAGACCCTTTTAGTCAGTGTG
GAAAATCTCTAGCAGCATCTAGAATTAATTCCGTGTATTCTATAGTGTCACCTAAATCGTATGTGTATGA
TACATAAGGTTATGTATTAATTGTAGCCGCGTTCTAACGACAATATGTACAAGCCTAATTGTGTAGCATC
TGGCTTACTGAAGCAGACCCTATCATCTCTCTCGTAAACTGCCGTCAGAGTCGGTTTGGTTGGACGAACC
TTCTGAGTTTCTGGTAACGCCGTCCCGCACCCGGAAATGGTCAGCGAACCAATCAGCAGGGTCATCGCTA
GCCAGATCCTCTACGCCGGACGCATCGTGGCCGGCATCACCGGCGCCACAGGTGCGGTTGCTGGCGCCTA
TATCGCCGACATCACCGATGGGGAAGATCGGGCTCGCCACTTCGGGCTCATGAGCGCTTGTTTCGGCGTG
GGTATGGTGGCAGGCCCCGTGGCCGGGGGACTGTTGGGCGCCATCTCCTTGCATGCACCATTCCTTGCGG
CGGCGGTGCTCAACGGCCTCAACCTACTACTGGGCTGCTTCCTAATGCAGGAGTCGCATAAGGGAGAGCG
TCGAATGGTGCACTCTCAGTACAATCTAGCTCTGATGCCGCATAGTTAAGCCAGCCCCGACACCCGCCAA
CACCCGCTGACGCGCCCTGACGGGCTTGTCTGCTCCCGGCATCCGCTTACAGACAAGCTGTGACCGTCTC
CGGGAGCTGCATGTGTCAGAGGTTTTCACCGTCATCACCGAAACGCGCGAGACGAAAGGGCCTCGTGATA
CGCCTATTTTTATAGGTTAATGTCATGATAATAATGGTTTCTTAGACGTCAGGTGGCACTTTTCGGGGAA
ATGTGCGCGGAACCCCTATTTGTTTATTTTTCTAAATACATTCAAATATGTATCCGCTCATGAGACAATA
ACCCTGATAAATGCTTCAATAATATTGAAAAAGGAAGAGTATGAGTATTCAACATTTCCGTGTCGCCCTT
ATTCCCTTTTTTGCGGCATTTTGCCTTCCTGTTTTTGCTCACCCAGAAACGCTGGTGAAAGTAAAAGATG
CTGAAGATCAGTTGGGTGCACGAGTGGGTTACATCGAACTGGATCTCAACAGCGGTAAGATCCTTGAGAG
TTTTCGCCCCGAAGAACGTTTTCCAATGATGAGCACTTTTAAAGTTCTGCTATGTGGCGCGGTATTATCC
CGTATTGACGCCGGGCAAGAGCAACTCGGTCGCCGCATACACTATTCTCAGAATGACTTGGTTGAGTACT
CACCAGTCACAGAAAAGCATCTTACGGATGGCATGACAGTAAGAGAATTATGCAGTGCTGCCATAACCAT
GAGTGATAACACTGCGGCCAACTTACTTCTGACAACGATCGGAGGACCGAAGGAGCTAACCGCTTTTTTG
CACAACATGGGGGATCATGTAACTCGCCTTGATCGTTGGGAACCGGAGCTGAATGAAGCCATACCAAACG
ACGAGCGTGACACCACGATGCCTGTAGCAATGGCAACAACGTTGCGCAAACTATTAACTGGCGAACTACT
TACTCTAGCTTCCCGGCAACAATTAATAGACTGGATGGAGGCGGATAAAGTTGCAGGACCACTTCTGCGC
TCGGCCCTTCCGGCTGGCTGGTTTATTGCTGATAAATCTGGAGCCGGTGAGCGTGGGTCTCGCGGTATCA
TTGCAGCACTGGGGCCAGATGGTAAGCCCTCCCGTATCGTAGTTATCTACACGACGGGGAGTCAGGCAAC
TATGGATGAACGAAATAGACAGATCGCTGAGATAGGTGCCTCACTGATTAAGCATTGGTAACTGTCAGAC
CAAGTTTACTCATATATACTTTAGATTGATTTAAAACTTCATTTTTAATTTAAAAGGATCTAGGTGAAGA
TCCTTTTTGATAATCTCATGACCAAAATCCCTTAACGTGAGTTTTCGTTCCACTGAGCGTCAGACCCCGT
AGAAAAGATCAAAGGATCTTCTTGAGATCCTTTTTTTCTGCGCGTAATCTGCTGCTTGCAAACAAAAAAA
CCACCGCTACCAGCGGTGGTTTGTTTGCCGGATCAAGAGCTACCAACTCTTTTTCCGAAGGTAACTGGCT
TCAGCAGAGCGCAGATACCAAATACTGTCCTTCTAGTGTAGCCGTAGTTAGGCCACCACTTCAAGAACTC
TGTAGCACCGCCTACATACCTCGCTCTGCTAATCCTGTTACCAGTGGCTGCTGCCAGTGGCGATAAGTCG
TGTCTTACCGGGTTGGACTCAAGACGATAGTTACCGGATAAGGCGCAGCGGTCGGGCTGAACGGGGGGTT
CGTGCACACAGCCCAGCTTGGAGCGAACGACCTACACCGAACTGAGATACCTACAGCGTGAGCTATGAGA
AAGCGCCACGCTTCCCGAAGGGAGAAAGGCGGACAGGTATCCGGTAAGCGGCAGGGTCGGAACAGGAGAG
CGCACGAGGGAGCTTCCAGGGGGAAACGCCTGGTATCTTTATAGTCCTGTCGGGTTTCGCCACCTCTGAC
TTGAGCGTCGATTTTTGTGATGCTCGTCAGGGGGGCGGAGCCTATGGAAAAACGCCAGCAACGCGGCCTT
TTTACGGTTCCTGGCCTTTTGCTGGCCTTTTGCTCACATGTTCTTTCCTGCGTTATCCCCTGATTCTGTG
GATAACCGTATTACCGCCTTTGAGTGAGCTGATACCGCTCGCCGCAGCCGAACGACCGAGCGCAGCGAGT
CAGTGAGCGAGGAAGCGGAAGAGCGCCCAATACGCAAACCGCCTCTCCCCGCGCGTTGGCCGATTCATTA
ATGCAGCTGTGGAATGTGTGTCAGTTAGGGTGTGGAAAGTCCCCAGGCTCCCCAGCAGGCAGAAGTATGC
AAAGCATGCATCTCAATTAGTCAGCAACCAGGTGTGGAAAGTCCCCAGGCTCCCCAGCAGGCAGAAGTAT
GCAAAGCATGCATCTCAATTAGTCAGCAACCATAGTCCCGCCCCTAACTCCGCCCATCCCGCCCCTAACT
CCGCCCAGTTCCGCCCATTCTCCGCCCCATGGCTGACTAATTTTTTTTATTTATGCAGAGGCCGAGGCCG
CCTCGGCCTCTGAGCTATTCCAGAAGTAGTGAGGAGGCTTTTTTGGAGGCCTAGGCTTTTGCAAAAAGCT
TGGACACAAGACAGGCTTGCGAGATATGTTTGAGAATACCACTTTATCCCGCGTCAGGGAGAGGCAGTGC
GTAAAAAGACGCGGACTCATGTGAAATACTGGTTTTTAGTGCGCCAGATCTCTATAATCTCGCGCAACCT
ATTTTCCCCTCGAACACTTTTTAAGCCGTAGATAAACAGGCTGGGACACTTCACATGAGCGAAAAATACA
TCGTCACCTGGGACATGTTGCAGATCCATGCACGTAAACTCGCAAGCCGACTGATGCCTTCTGAACAATG
GAAAGGCATTATTGCCGTAAGCCGTGGCGGTCTGTACCGGGTGCGTTACTGGCGCGTGAACTGGGTATTC
GTCATGTCGATACCGTTTGTATTTCCAGCTACGATCACGACAACCAGCGCGAGCTTAAAGTGCTGAAACG
CGCAGAAGGCGATGGCGAAGGCTTCATCGTTATTGATGACCTGGTGGATACCGGTGGTACTGCGGTTGCG
ATTCGTGAAATGTATCCAAAAGCGCACTTTGTCACCATCTTCGCAAAACCGGCTGGTCGTCCGCTGGTTG
ATGACTATGTTGTTGATATCCCGCAAGATACCTGGATTGAACAGCCGTGGGATATGGGCGTCGTATTCGT
CCCGCCAATCTCCGGTCGCTAATCTTTTCAACGCCTGGCACTGCCGGGCGTTGTTCTTTTTAACTTCAGG
CGGGTTACAATAGTTTCCAGTAAGTATTCTGGAGGCTGCATCCATGACACAGGCAAACCTGAGCGAAACC
CTGTTCAAACCCCGCTTTAAACATCCTGAAACCTCGACGCTAGTCCGCCGCTTTAATCACGGCGCACAAC
CGCCTGTGCAGTCGGCCCTTGATGGTAAAACCATCCCTCACTGGTATCGCATGATTAACCGTCTGATGTG
GATCTGGCGCGGCATTGACCCACGCGAAATCCTCGACGTCCAGGCACGTATTGTGATGAGCGATGCCGAA
CGTACCGACGATGATTTATACGATACGGTGATTGGCTACCGTGGCGGCAACTGGATTTATGAGTGGGCCC
CGGATCTTTGTGAAGGAACCTTACTTCTGTGGTGTGACATAATTGGACAAACTACCTACAGAGATTTAAA
GCTCTAAGGTAAATATAAAATTTTTAAGTGTATAATGTGTTAAACTACTGATTCTAATTGTTTGTGTATT
TTAGATTCCAACCTATGGAACTGATGAATGGGAGCAGTGGTGGAATGCCTTTAATGAGGAAAACCTGTTT
TGCTCAGAAGAAATGCCATCTAGTGATGATGAGGCTACTGCTGACTCTCAACATTCTACTCCTCCAAAAA
AGAAGAGAAAGGTAGAAGACCCCAAGGACTTTCCTTCAGAATTGCTAAGTTTTTTGAGTCATGCTGTGTT
TAGTAATAGAACTCTTGCTTGCTTTGCTATTTACACCACAAAGGAAAAAGCTGCACTGCTATACAAGAAA
ATTATGGAAAAATATTCTGTAACCTTTATAAGTAGGCATAACAGTTATAATCATAACATACTGTTTTTTC
TTACTCCACACAGGCATAGAGTGTCTGCTATTAATAACTATGCTCAAAAATTGTGTACCTTTAGCTTTTT
AATTTGTAAAGGGGTTAATAAGGAATATTTGATGTATAGTGCCTTGACTAGAGATCATAATCAGCCATAC
CACATTTGTAGAGGTTTTACTTGCTTTAAAAAACCTCCCACACCTCCCCCTGAACCTGAAACATAAAATG
AATGCAATTGTTGTTGTTAACTTGTTTATTGCAGCTTATAATGGTTACAAATAAAGCAATAGCATCACAA
ATTTCACAAATAAAGCATTTTTTTCACTGCATTCTAGTTGTGGTTTGTCCAAACTCATCAATGTATCTTA
TCATGTCTGGATCAACTGGATAACTCAAGCTAACCAAAATCATCCCAAACTTCCCACCCCATACCCTATT
ACCACTGCCAATTACCTAGTGGTTTCATTTACTCTAAACCTGTGATTCCTCTGAATTATTTTCATTTTAA
AGAAATTGTATTTGTTAAATATGTACTACAAACTTAGTAGTTGGAAGGGCTAATTCACTCCCAAAGAAGA
CAAGATATCCTTGATCTGTGGATCTACCACACACAAGGCTACTTCCCTGATTAGCAGAACTACACACCAG
GGCCAGGGGTCAGATATCCACTGACCTTTGGATGGTGCTACAAGCTAGTACCAGTTGAGCCAGATAAGGT
AGAAGAGGCCAATAAAGGAGAGAACACCAGCTTGTTACACCCTGTGAGCCTGCATGGGATGGATGACCCG
GAGAGAGAAGTGTTAGAGTGGAGGTTTGACAGCCGCCTAGCATTTCATCACGTGGCCCGAGAGCTGCATC
CGGAGTACTTCAAGAACTGCTGATATCGAGCTTGCTACAAGGGACTTTCCGCTGGGGACTTTCCAGGGAG
GCGTGGCCTGGGCGGGACTGGGGAGTGGCGAGCCCTCAGATCCTGCATATAAGCAGCTGCTTTTTGCCTG
TACTGGGTCTCTCTGGTTAGACCAGATCTGAGCCTGGGAGCTCTCTGGCTAACTAGGGAACCCACTGCTT
AAGCCTCAATAAAGCTTGCCTTGAGTGCTTCAAGTAGTGTGTGCCCGTCTGTTGTGTGACTCTGGTAACT
AGAGATCCCTCAGACCCTTTTAGTCAGTGTGGAAAATCTCTAGCAGTGGCGCCCGAACAGGGACTTGAAA
GCGAAAGGGAAACCAGAGGAGCTCTCTCGACGCAGGACTCGGCTTGCTGAAGCGCGCACGGCAAGAGGCG
AGGGGCGGCGACTGGTGAGTACGCCAAAAATTTTGACTAGCGGAGGCTAGAAGGAGAGAGATGGGTGCGA
GAGCGTCAGTATTAAGCGGGGGAGAATTAGATCGCGATGGGAAAAAATTCGGTTAAGGCCAGGGGGAAAG
AAAAAATATAAATTAAAACATATAGTATGGGCAAGCAGGGAGCTAGAACGATTCGCAGTTAATCCTGGCC
TGTTAGAAACATCAGAAGGCTGTAGACAAATACTGGGACAGCTACAACCATCCCTTCAGACAGGATCAGA
AGAACTTAGATCATTATATAATACAGTAGCAACCCTCTATTGTGTGCATCAAAGGATAGAGATAAAAGAC
ACCAAGGAAGCTTTAGACAAGATAGAGGAAGAGCAAAACAAAAGTAAGACCACCGCACAGCAAGCGGCCG
GTGATCTTCAGACCTGGACGATATATATGAGGGACAATTGGAGAAGTGAATTATATAAATATAAAGTAGT
AAAAATTGAACCATTAGGAGTAGCACCCACCAAGGCAAAGAGAAGAGTGGTGCAGAGAGAAAAAAGAGCA
GTGGGAATAGGAGCTTTGTTCCTTGGGTTCTTGGGAGCAGCAGGAAGCACTATGGGCGCAGCGTCAATGA
CGCTGACGGTACAGGCCAGACAATTATTGTCTGGTATAGTGCAGCAGCAGAACAATTTGCTGAGGGCTAT
TGAGGCGCAACAGCATCTGTTGCAACTCACAGTCTGGGGCATCAAGCAGCTCCAGGCAAGAATCCTGGCT
GTGGAAAGATACCTAAAGGATCAACAGCTCCTGGGGATTTGGGGTTGCTCTGGAAAACTCATTTGCACCA
CTGCTGTGCCTTGGAATGCTAGTTGGAGTAATAAATCTCTGGAACAGATTTGGAATCACACGACCTGGAT
GGAGTGGGACAGAGAAATTAACAATTACACAAGCTTAATACACTCCTTAATTGAAGAATCGCAAAACCAG
CAAGAAAAGAATGAACAAGAATTATTGGAATTAGATAAATGGGCAAGTTTGTGGAATTGGTTTAACATAA
CAAATTGGCTGTGGTATATAAAATTATTCATAATGATAGTAGGAGGCTTGGTAGGTTTAAGAATAGTTTT
TGCTGTACTTTCTATAGTGAATAGAGTTAGGCAGGGATATTCACCATTATCGTTTCAGACCCACCTCCCA
ACCCCGAGGGGACCCGACAGGCCCGAAGGAATAGAAGAAGAAGGTGGAGAGAGAGACAGAGACAGATCCA
TTCGATTAGTGAACGGATCTCGACGGTCGCCAAATGGCAGTATTCATCCACAATTTTAAAAGAAAAGGGG
GGATTGGGGGGTACAGTGCAGGGGAAAGAATAGTAGACATAATAGCAACAGACATACAAACTAAAGAATT
ACAAAAACAAATTACAAAAATTCAAAATTTTCGGGTTTATTACAGGGACAGCAGAGATCCAGTTTGGATC
GATAAGCTTGATATCGAATTCCCGTGGAATTATCACCTCGAGTTTACTCCCTATCAGTGATAGAGAACGT
ATGAAGAGTTTACTCCCTATCAGTGATAGAGAACGTATGCAGACTTTACTCCCTATCAGTGATAGAGAAC
GTATAAGGAGTTTACTCCCTATCAGTGATAGAGAACGTATGACCAGTTTACTCCCTATCAGTGATAGAGA
ACGTATCTACAGTTTACTCCCTATCAGTGATAGAGAACGTATATCCAGTTTACTCCCTATCAGTGATAGA
GAACGTATAAGCTTTGCTTATGTAAACCAGGGCGCCTATAAAAGAGTGCTGATTTTTTGAGTAAACTTCA
ATTCCACAACACTTTTGTCTTATACCAACTTTCCGTACCACTTCCTACCCTCGTAAAGAATTCCCGTATA
CACCGGTGCAATTCTCACGCGTGCCGCCACCATGGTGAGCAAGGGCGAGGAGGATAACATGGCCATCATC
AAGGAGTTCATGCGCTTCAAGGTGCACATGGAGGGCTCCGTGAACGGCCACGAGTTCGAGATCGAGGGCG
AGGGCGAGGGCCGCCCCTACGAGGGCACCCAGACCGCCAAGCTGAAGGTGACCAAGGGTGGCCCCCTGCC
CTTCGCCTGGGACATCCTGTCCCCTCAGTTCATGTACGGCTCCAAGGCCTACGTGAAGCACCCCGCCGAC
ATCCCCGACTACTTGAAGCTGTCCTTCCCCGAGGGCTTCAAGTGGGAGCGCGTGATGAACTTCGAGGACG
GCGGCGTGGTGACCGTGACCCAGGACTCCTCCCTGCAGGACGGCGAGTTCATCTACAAGGTGAAGCTGCG
CGGCACCAACTTCCCCTCCGACGGCCCCGTAATGCAGAAGAAGACCATGGGCTGGGAGGCCTCCTCCGAG
CGGATGTACCCCGAGGACGGCGCCCTGAAGGGCGAGATCAAGCAGAGGCTGAAGCTGAAGGACGGCGGCC
ACTACGACGCTGAGGTCAAGACCACCTACAAGGCCAAGAAGCCCGTGCAGCTGCCCGGCGCCTACAACGT
CAACATCAAGTTGGACATCACCTCCCACAACGAGGACTACACCATCGTGGAACAGTACGAACGCGCCGAG
GGCCGCCACTCCACCGGCGGCATGGACGAGCTGTACAAGGCCAGCGGCAGCGGCGCCACAAACTTCTCTC
TGCTAAAGCAAGCAGGTGATGTTGAAGAAAACCCCGGGCCTATGGAGCTTCTTAGTGGGCCTCACGCCTT
CCTGCTCCTCCTGCTCCAGGTTTGCTGGCTACGCAGCGTGGTCTCCGAGCCCTACCGAGCGGGCTTCATC
GGGGAGGCTGGAGTGACCTTGGAGGTGGAAGGAACTGACCTGGAGCCGAGCCAAGTTCTGGGGAAAGTAG
CCTTGGCTGGACAGGGCATGCACCATGCAGACAATGGAGACATCATTATGCTGACTAGGGGGACAGTTCA
GGGAGGGAAGGATGCGATGCACTCCCCACCCACCCGCATCTTAAGGAGACGAAAGAGAGAGTGGGTGATG
CCACCAATATTCGTCCCCGAGAATGGCAAGGGTCCCTTCCCTCAGAGGCTGAATCAGCTCAAATCTAATA
AGGACAGAGGCACCAAGATTTTCTACAGCATCACAGGGCCTGGCGCAGACAGTCCCCCCGAAGGAGTCTT
CACCATAGAGAAGGAGTCGGGCTGGCTGTTGTTGCATATGCCACTGGACAGGGAGAAGATTGTCAAGTAC
GAGCTTTATGGCCACGCTGTATCTGAGAATGGTGCCTCTGTAGAGGAGCCCATGAACATATCCATCATTG
TGACAGACCAGAATGACAACAAGCCCAAGTTCACTCAAGACACCTTCAGAGGGAGTGTTCTGGAGGGAGT
AATGCCTGGCACTTCTGTGATGCAGGTGACAGCCACAGATGAGGACGATGCTGTCAACACTTACAATGGG
GTGGTGGCTTACTCCATCCATAGCCAAGAGCCGAAGGAGCCACACGACCTCATGTTCACCATCCATAAAA
GCACGGGAACCATTAGCGTCATATCCAGTGGCCTGGACCGAGAGAAAGTCCCTGAGTACAGACTGACCGT
CCAGGCCACAGACATGGATGGAGAGGGCTCTACCACGACGGCAGAGGCCGTTGTGCAAATCCTTGATGCC
AACGATAACGCTCCGGAGTTTGAGCCGCAGAAGTATGAGGCTTGGGTGCCTGAGAACGAAGTGGGCCATG
AGGTACAGAGGCTGACAGTGACTGATCTCGATGTCCCCAACTCGCCAGCGTGGCGTGCCACCTACCACAT
CGTGGGAGGTGATGATGGGGACCATTTCACCATCACCACTCACCCAGAGACCAACCAAGGCGTCCTGACA
ACCAAGAAGGGTTTGGATTTTGAGGCTCAGGACCAACACACCCTGTATGTAGAAGTGACCAACGAGGCTC
CCTTTGCAGTGAAGCTCCCGACAGCCACTGCCACCGTGGTGGTCCATGTGAAAGATGTCAACGAAGCCCC
TGTGTTTGTTCCACCTTCCAAGGTCATTGAGGCCCAGGAAGGCATCTCTATTGGGGAACTGGTCTGCATC
TATACCGCACAGGACCCAGACAAGGAGGACCAGAAGATCAGCTACACCATCTCGAGAGATCCAGCCAACT
GGCTTGCTGTGGACCCAGACAGTGGTCAGATAACTGCCGCAGGCATCTTGGATCGTGAGGACGAGCAGTT
TGTGAAAAACAATGTCTACGAAGTCATGGTTTTGGCCACAGACAGTGGAAACCCTCCCACCACCGGCACT
GGGACCCTCCTGCTTACACTTACTGACATCAACGACCATGGCCCGATCCCTGAACCCAGGCAGATCATCA
TCTGTAACCAAAGCCCTGTGCCTCAAGTGCTGAACATCACTGACAAGGACCTGTCCCCCAACTCCTCCCC
TTTCCAGGCCCAGCTAACACATGACTCAGATATCTACTGGATGGCAGAAGTCAGCGAGAAAGGAGACACC
GTGGCCTTGTCCCTGAAGAAGTTCCTGAAACAAGACACGTATGACTTGCATCTTTCTTTGTCTGACCATG
GCAACAGGGAACAGCTAACCATGATCAGGGCCACTGTGTGTGACTGCCATGGCCAAGTGTTCAATGACTG
CCCCAGACCCTGGAAGGGTGGTTTCATCCTCCCCATCCTGGGTGCTGTCCTGGCACTGCTGACCCTTCTA
CTGGCACTCCTCCTGTTGGTGAGGAAGAAGAGGAAGGTCAAAGAGCCCCTTCTGCTCCCAGAAGATGACA
CGCGAGACAATGTCTTCTATTATGGAGAAGAGGGTGGTGGTGAAGAGGACCAGGACTATGACATCACCCA
ACTCCACCGGGGACTGGAGGCCAGGCCTGAGGTGGTTCTCCGAAACGATGTAGTGCCAACCTTCATCCCC
ACCCCCATGTACCGACCCCGGCCCGCCAACCCAGATGAAATCGGGAACTTCATCATCGAGAACCTGAAGG
CTGCCAACACTGACCCTACTGCCCCGCCCTACGACTCCCTGCTGGTTTTTGACTACGAGGGCAGCGGCTC
TGATGCCGCCTCCCTGAGCTCCCTCACCACCTCCGCCTCCGACCAGGATCAGGACTACAACTACCTTAAC
GAGTGGGGAAGTCGATTCAAGAAACTGGCGGACATGTATGGTGGCGGTGAGGATGACTAGCCTGCAGGCA
TGCAAGCTTGATATCAAGCTTATCGATAATCAACCTCTGGATTACAAAATTTGTGAAAGATTGACTGGTA
TTCTTAACTATGTTGCTCCTTTTACGCTATGTGGATACGCTGCTTTAATGCCTTTGTATCATGCTATTGC
TTCCCGTATGGCTTTCATTTTCTCCTCCTTGTATAAATCCTGGTTGCTGTCTCTTTATGAGGAGTTGTGG
CCCGTTGTCAGGCAACGTGGCGTGGTGTGCACTGTGTTTGCTGACGCAACCCCCACTGGTTGGGGCATTG
CCACCACCTGTCAGCTCCTTTCCGGGACTTTCGCTTTCCCCCTCCCTATTGCCACGGCGGAACTCATCGC
CGCCTGCCTTGCCCGCTGCTGGACAGGGGCTCGGCTGTTGGGCACTGACAATTCCGTGGTGTTGTCGGGG
AAATCATCGTCCTTTCCTTGGCTGCTCGCCTGTGTTGCCACCTGGATTCTGCGCGGGACGTCCTTCTGCT
ACGTCCCTTCGGCCCTCAATCCAGCGGACCTTCCTTCCCGCGGCCTGCTGCCGGCTCTGCGGCCTCTTCC
GCGTCTTCGCCTTCGCCCTCAGACGAGTCGGATCTCCCTTTGGGCCGCCTCCCCGCAT
Features (pLannotate 1.2.2; 33 found; start..end, strand, type, name):
     40..59      +  misc_feature   cPPT/CTS (fragment): central polypurine tract and central termination sequence of HIV-1
     61..294     +  LTR            3' LTR (ΔU3): self-inactivating 3' long terminal repeat (LTR) from HIV-1
    319..337     -  promoter       SP6 promoter: promoter for bacteriophage SP6 RNA polymerase
    565..844     +  CDS            TcR (fragment): tetracycline efflux protein; tet; confers resistance to tetracycline
    845..894     -  misc_feature   bom (fragment): basis of mobility region from pBR322
    996..1031    -  CDS            rop (fragment): Rop protein, which maintains plasmids at low copy number; rop
   1126..1230    +  promoter       AmpR promoter: bla
   1231..2091    +  CDS            AmpR: β-lactamase; bla; confers resistance to ampicillin, carbenicillin, and related antibiotics
   2262..2850    +  rep_origin     ori: high-copy-number ColE1/pMB1/pBR322/pUC origin of replication
   3033..3089    +  CDS            lacI (fragment): lac repressor; lacI; The lac repressor binds to the lac operator to inhibit transcription in E. coli. This inhibition can be relieved by adding lactose or isopropyl-β-D-thiogalactopyranoside (IPTG).
   3096..3425    +  promoter       SV40 promoter: SV40 enhancer and early promoter
   3625..3744    +  CDS            gpt (fragment): XGPT_ECOLI - Also known as gpp, gxu. Experimental evidence at protein level: Swiss-Prot protein existence level 1. Purine salvage pathway enzyme that catalyzes the transfer of the ribosyl-5-phosphate group from 5-phospho-alpha-D-ribose 1- diphosphate (PRPP) to the N9 position of the 6-oxopurines guanine and xanthine to form the corresponding ribonucleotides GMP (guanosine 5'- monophosphate) and XMP (xanthosine 5'-monophosphate), with the release of PPi. To a lesser extent, also acts on hypoxanthine (PubMed:9100006, PubMed:3886014). Does not ribophosphorylate adenine (PubMed:3886014). From Esch
   3744..4079    +  CDS            gpt (fragment): XGPT_ECOLI - Also known as gpp, gxu. Experimental evidence at protein level: Swiss-Prot protein existence level 1. Purine salvage pathway enzyme that catalyzes the transfer of the ribosyl-5-phosphate group from 5-phospho-alpha-D-ribose 1- diphosphate (PRPP) to the N9 position of the 6-oxopurines guanine and xanthine to form the corresponding ribonucleotides GMP (guanosine 5'- monophosphate) and XMP (xanthosine 5'-monophosphate), with the release of PPi. To a lesser extent, also acts on hypoxanthine (PubMed:9100006, PubMed:3886014). Does not ribophosphorylate adenine (PubMed:3886014). From Esch
   4174..4479    +  CDS            frsA (fragment): FRSA_ECOLI - Also known as yafA. Experimental evidence at protein level: Swiss-Prot protein existence level 1. Catalyzes the hydrolysis of esters (PubMed:15808744). Displays esterase activity toward pNP-butyrate (PubMed:15808744). May stimulate mixed-acid fermentation by acting as a fermentation/respiration switch that down-regulates respiration and up- regulates fermentation rates (PubMed:15169777). From Escherichia coli (strain K12).
   4483..4557    +  CDS            small t antigen (fragment): SV40 (simian virus 40) small t antigen
   4559..4624    +  intron         small t intron: SV40 (simian virus 40) small t antigen intron
   4754..4774    +  CDS            SV40 NLS: nuclear localization signal of SV40 (simian virus 40) large T antigen
   5093..5176    +  CDS            large T antigen (fragment): large T antigen from SV40 (simian virus 40)
   5199..5333    +  polyA_signal   SV40 poly(A) signal: SV40 polyadenylation signal
   5501..5830    +  CDS            nef (fragment): NEF_HV1BR - Experimental evidence at protein level: Swiss-Prot protein existence level 1. Extracellular Nef protein targets CD4(+) T-lymphocytes for apoptosis by interacting with CXCR4 surface receptors (PubMed:14990729). From Human immunodeficiency virus type 1 group M subtype B (isolate BRU/LAI) (HIV-1).
   5878..6135    +  LTR            5' LTR (truncated): truncated 5' long terminal repeat (LTR) from HIV-1
   6182..6307    +  misc_feature   HIV-1 Ψ: packaging signal of human immunodeficiency virus type 1
   6291..6629    +  CDS            HIV-1 gag (fragment): gag protein from human immunodeficiency virus 1; gag
   6799..7032    +  misc_feature   RRE: The Rev response element (RRE) of HIV-1 allows for Rev-dependent mRNA export from the nucleus to the cytoplasm.
   7409..7509    +  CDS            Rev (fragment): human immunodeficiency virus 1 (HIV-1) Rev protein; rev; enhances nuclear export of unspliced and incompletely spliced viral mRNAs
   7544..7661    +  misc_feature   cPPT/CTS: central polypurine tract and central termination sequence of HIV-1
   7698..7722    -  misc_feature   MCS (fragment): pBluescript multiple cloning site
   7740..8107    +  promoter       TRE3GS promoter: 3rd-generation Tet-responsive promoter that can be activated by binding of Tet-On® 3G, modified to eliminate binding sites for endogenous mammalian transcription factors
   8152..8859    +  CDS            mCherry: mCherry is a basic (constitutively fluorescent) red fluorescent protein published in 2004, derived from Discosoma sp.. It is reported to be a very rapidly-maturing monomer with low acid sensitivity.
   8932..11397   +  CDS            Cdh3: CADH3_MOUSE - Also known as Cdhp. Experimental evidence at protein level: Swiss-Prot protein existence level 1. Cadherins are calcium-dependent cell adhesion proteins. They preferentially interact with themselves in a homophilic manner in connecting cells; cadherins may thus contribute to the sorting of heterogeneous cell types. From Mus musculus (Mouse).
  11401..11419   +  misc_feature   MCS (fragment): pUC18/19 multiple cloning site
  11420..11438   +  misc_feature   MCS (fragment): pBluescript multiple cloning site
  11438..12026   +  misc_feature   WPRE: woodchuck hepatitis virus posttranscriptional regulatory element
