>Addgene plasmid #133807 | pHR_TRE_mcherry-P2A-Pcad | addgene full sequence | sequence record 264959 | Addgene NGS Result
CGTATGCAGACTTTACTCCCTATCAGTGATAGAGAACGTATAAGGAGTTTACTCCCTATCAGTGATAGAG
AACGTATGACCAGTTTACTCCCTATCAGTGATAGAGAACGTATCTACAGTTTACTCCCTATCAGTGATAG
AGAACGTATATCCAGTTTACTCCCTATCAGTGATAGAGAACGTATAAGCTTTGCTTATGTAAACCAGGGC
GCCTATAAAAGAGTGCTGATTTTTTGAGTAAACTTCAATTCCACAACACTTTTGTCTTATACCAACTTTC
CGTACCACTTCCTACCCTCGTAAAGAATTCCCGTATACACCGGTGCAATTCTCACGCGTGCCGCCACCAT
GGTGAGCAAGGGCGAGGAGGATAACATGGCCATCATCAAGGAGTTCATGCGCTTCAAGGTGCACATGGAG
GGCTCCGTGAACGGCCACGAGTTCGAGATCGAGGGCGAGGGCGAGGGCCGCCCCTACGAGGGCACCCAGA
CCGCCAAGCTGAAGGTGACCAAGGGTGGCCCCCTGCCCTTCGCCTGGGACATCCTGTCCCCTCAGTTCAT
GTACGGCTCCAAGGCCTACGTGAAGCACCCCGCCGACATCCCCGACTACTTGAAGCTGTCCTTCCCCGAG
GGCTTCAAGTGGGAGCGCGTGATGAACTTCGAGGACGGCGGCGTGGTGACCGTGACCCAGGACTCCTCCC
TGCAGGACGGCGAGTTCATCTACAAGGTGAAGCTGCGCGGCACCAACTTCCCCTCCGACGGCCCCGTAAT
GCAGAAGAAGACCATGGGCTGGGAGGCCTCCTCCGAGCGGATGTACCCCGAGGACGGCGCCCTGAAGGGC
GAGATCAAGCAGAGGCTGAAGCTGAAGGACGGCGGCCACTACGACGCTGAGGTCAAGACCACCTACAAGG
CCAAGAAGCCCGTGCAGCTGCCCGGCGCCTACAACGTCAACATCAAGTTGGACATCACCTCCCACAACGA
GGACTACACCATCGTGGAACAGTACGAACGCGCCGAGGGCCGCCACTCCACCGGCGGCATGGACGAGCTG
TACAAGGCCAGCGGCAGCGGCGCCACAAACTTCTCTCTGCTAAAGCAAGCAGGTGATGTTGAAGAAAACC
CCGGGCCTATGGAGCTTCTTAGTGGGCCTCACGCCTTCCTGCTCCTCCTGCTCCAGGTTTGCTGGCTACG
CAGCGTGGTCTCCGAGCCCTACCGAGCGGGCTTCATCGGGGAGGCTGGAGTGACCTTGGAGGTGGAAGGA
ACTGACCTGGAGCCGAGCCAAGTTCTGGGGAAAGTAGCCTTGGCTGGACAGGGCATGCACCATGCAGACA
ATGGAGACATCATTATGCTGACTAGGGGGACAGTTCAGGGAGGGAAGGATGCGATGCACTCCCCACCCAC
CCGCATCTTAAGGAGACGAAAGAGAGAGTGGGTGATGCCACCAATATTCGTCCCCGAGAATGGCAAGGGT
CCCTTCCCTCAGAGGCTGAATCAGCTCAAATCTAATAAGGACAGAGGCACCAAGATTTTCTACAGCATCA
CAGGGCCTGGCGCAGACAGTCCCCCCGAAGGAGTCTTCACCATAGAGAAGGAGTCGGGCTGGCTGTTGTT
GCATATGCCACTGGACAGGGAGAAGATTGTCAAGTACGAGCTTTATGGCCACGCTGTATCTGAGAATGGT
GCCTCTGTAGAGGAGCCCATGAACATATCCATCATTGTGACAGACCAGAATGACAACAAGCCCAAGTTCA
CTCAAGACACCTTCAGAGGGAGTGTTCTGGAGGGAGTAATGCCTGGCACTTCTGTGATGCAGGTGACAGC
CACAGATGAGGACGATGCTGTCAACACTTACAATGGGGTGGTGGCTTACTCCATCCATAGCCAAGAGCCG
AAGGAGCCACACGACCTCATGTTCACCATCCATAAAAGCACGGGAACCATTAGCGTCATATCCAGTGGCC
TGGACCGAGAGAAAGTCCCTGAGTACAGACTGACCGTCCAGGCCACAGACATGGATGGAGAGGGCTCTAC
CACGACGGCAGAGGCCGTTGTGCAAATCCTTGATGCCAACGATAACGCTCCGGAGTTTGAGCCGCAGAAG
TATGAGGCTTGGGTGCCTGAGAACGAAGTGGGCCATGAGGTACAGAGGCTGACAGTGACTGATCTCGATG
TCCCCAACTCGCCAGCGTGGCGTGCCACCTACCACATCGTGGGAGGTGATGATGGGGACCATTTCACCAT
CACCACTCACCCAGAGACCAACCAAGGCGTCCTGACAACCAAGAAGGGTTTGGATTTTGAGGCTCAGGAC
CAACACACCCTGTATGTAGAAGTGACCAACGAGGCTCCCTTTGCAGTGAAGCTCCCGACAGCCACTGCCA
CCGTGGTGGTCCATGTGAAAGATGTCAACGAAGCCCCTGTGTTTGTTCCACCTTCCAAGGTCATTGAGGC
CCAGGAAGGCATCTCTATTGGGGAACTGGTCTGCATCTATACCGCACAGGACCCAGACAAGGAGGACCAG
AAGATCAGCTACACCATCTCGAGAGATCCAGCCAACTGGCTTGCTGTGGACCCAGACAGTGGTCAGATAA
CTGCCGCAGGCATCTTGGATCGTGAGGACGAGCAGTTTGTGAAAAACAATGTCTACGAAGTCATGGTTTT
GGCCACAGACAGTGGAAACCCTCCCACCACCGGCACTGGGACCCTCCTGCTTACACTTACTGACATCAAC
GACCATGGCCCGATCCCTGAACCCAGGCAGATCATCATCTGTAACCAAAGCCCTGTGCCTCAAGTGCTGA
ACATCACTGACAAGGACCTGTCCCCCAACTCCTCCCCTTTCCAGGCCCAGCTAACACATGACTCAGATAT
CTACTGGATGGCAGAAGTCAGCGAGAAAGGAGACACCGTGGCCTTGTCCCTGAAGAAGTTCCTGAAACAA
GACACGTATGACTTGCATCTTTCTTTGTCTGACCATGGCAACAGGGAACAGCTAACCATGATCAGGGCCA
CTGTGTGTGACTGCCATGGCCAAGTGTTCAATGACTGCCCCAGACCCTGGAAGGGTGGTTTCATCCTCCC
CATCCTGGGTGCTGTCCTGGCACTGCTGACCCTTCTACTGGCACTCCTCCTGTTGGTGAGGAAGAAGAGG
AAGGTCAAAGAGCCCCTTCTGCTCCCAGAAGATGACACGCGAGACAATGTCTTCTATTATGGAGAAGAGG
GTGGTGGTGAAGAGGACCAGGACTATGACATCACCCAACTCCACCGGGGACTGGAGGCCAGGCCTGAGGT
GGTTCTCCGAAACGATGTAGTGCCAACCTTCATCCCCACCCCCATGTACCGACCCCGGCCCGCCAACCCA
GATGAAATCGGGAACTTCATCATCGAGAACCTGAAGGCTGCCAACACTGACCCTACTGCCCCGCCCTACG
ACTCCCTGCTGGTTTTTGACTACGAGGGCAGCGGCTCTGATGCCGCCTCCCTGAGCTCCCTCACCACCTC
CGCCTCCGACCAGGATCAGGACTACAACTACCTTAACGAGTGGGGAAGTCGATTCAAGAAACTGGCGGAC
ATGTATGGTGGCGGTGAGGATGACTAGCCTGCAGGCATGCAAGCTTGATATCAAGCTTATCGATAATCAA
CCTCTGGATTACAAAATTTGTGAAAGATTGACTGGTATTCTTAACTATGTTGCTCCTTTTACGCTATGTG
GATACGCTGCTTTAATGCCTTTGTATCATGCTATTGCTTCCCGTATGGCTTTCATTTTCTCCTCCTTGTA
TAAATCCTGGTTGCTGTCTCTTTATGAGGAGTTGTGGCCCGTTGTCAGGCAACGTGGCGTGGTGTGCACT
GTGTTTGCTGACGCAACCCCCACTGGTTGGGGCATTGCCACCACCTGTCAGCTCCTTTCCGGGACTTTCG
CTTTCCCCCTCCCTATTGCCACGGCGGAACTCATCGCCGCCTGCCTTGCCCGCTGCTGGACAGGGGCTCG
GCTGTTGGGCACTGACAATTCCGTGGTGTTGTCGGGGAAATCATCGTCCTTTCCTTGGCTGCTCGCCTGT
GTTGCCACCTGGATTCTGCGCGGGACGTCCTTCTGCTACGTCCCTTCGGCCCTCAATCCAGCGGACCTTC
CTTCCCGCGGCCTGCTGCCGGCTCTGCGGCCTCTTCCGCGTCTTCGCCTTCGCCCTCAGACGAGTCGGAT
CTCCCTTTGGGCCGCCTCCCCGCATCGATACCGTCGACCTCGAGGGAATTAATTCGAGCTCGGTACCTTT
AAGACCAATGACTTACAAGGCAGCTGTAGATCTTAGCCACTTTTTAAAAGAAAAGGGGGGACTGGAAGGG
CTAATTCACTCCCAACGAAGACAAGATCTGCTTTTTGCTTGTACTGGGTCTCTCTGGTTAGACCAGATCT
GAGCCTGGGAGCTCTCTGGCTAACTAGGGAACCCACTGCTTAAGCCTCAATAAAGCTTGCCTTGAGTGCT
TCAAGTAGTGTGTGCCCGTCTGTTGTGTGACTCTGGTAACTAGAGATCCCTCAGACCCTTTTAGTCAGTG
TGGAAAATCTCTAGCAGCATCTAGAATTAATTCCGTGTATTCTATAGTGTCACCTAAATCGTATGTGTAT
GATACATAAGGTTATGTATTAATTGTAGCCGCGTTCTAACGACAATATGTACAAGCCTAATTGTGTAGCA
TCTGGCTTACTGAAGCAGACCCTATCATCTCTCTCGTAAACTGCCGTCAGAGTCGGTTTGGTTGGACGAA
CCTTCTGAGTTTCTGGTAACGCCGTCCCGCACCCGGAAATGGTCAGCGAACCAATCAGCAGGGTCATCGC
TAGCCAGATCCTCTACGCCGGACGCATCGTGGCCGGCATCACCGGCGCCACAGGTGCGGTTGCTGGCGCC
TATATCGCCGACATCACCGATGGGGAAGATCGGGCTCGCCACTTCGGGCTCATGAGCGCTTGTTTCGGCG
TGGGTATGGTGGCAGGCCCCGTGGCCGGGGGACTGTTGGGCGCCATCTCCTTGCATGCACCATTCCTTGC
GGCGGCGGTGCTCAACGGCCTCAACCTACTACTGGGCTGCTTCCTAATGCAGGAGTCGCATAAGGGAGAG
CGTCGAATGGTGCACTCTCAGTACAATCTGCTCTGATGCCGCATAGTTAAGCCAGCCCCGACACCCGCCA
ACACCCGCTGACGCGCCCTGACGGGCTTGTCTGCTCCCGGCATCCGCTTACAGACAAGCTGTGACCGTCT
CCGGGAGCTGCATGTGTCAGAGGTTTTCACCGTCATCACCGAAACGCGCGAGACGAAAGGGCCTCGTGAT
ACGCCTATTTTTATAGGTTAATGTCATGATAATAATGGTTTCTTAGACGTCAGGTGGCACTTTTCGGGGA
AATGTGCGCGGAACCCCTATTTGTTTATTTTTCTAAATACATTCAAATATGTATCCGCTCATGAGACAAT
AACCCTGATAAATGCTTCAATAATATTGAAAAAGGAAGAGTATGAGTATTCAACATTTCCGTGTCGCCCT
TATTCCCTTTTTTGCGGCATTTTGCCTTCCTGTTTTTGCTCACCCAGAAACGCTGGTGAAAGTAAAAGAT
GCTGAAGATCAGTTGGGTGCACGAGTGGGTTACATCGAACTGGATCTCAACAGCGGTAAGATCCTTGAGA
GTTTTCGCCCCGAAGAACGTTTTCCAATGATGAGCACTTTTAAAGTTCTGCTATGTGGCGCGGTATTATC
CCGTATTGACGCCGGGCAAGAGCAACTCGGTCGCCGCATACACTATTCTCAGAATGACTTGGTTGAGTAC
TCACCAGTCACAGAAAAGCATCTTACGGATGGCATGACAGTAAGAGAATTATGCAGTGCTGCCATAACCA
TGAGTGATAACACTGCGGCCAACTTACTTCTGACAACGATCGGAGGACCGAAGGAGCTAACCGCTTTTTT
GCACAACATGGGGGATCATGTAACTCGCCTTGATCGTTGGGAACCGGAGCTGAATGAAGCCATACCAAAC
GACGAGCGTGACACCACGATGCCTGTAGCAATGGCAACAACGTTGCGCAAACTATTAACTGGCGAACTAC
TTACTCTAGCTTCCCGGCAACAATTAATAGACTGGATGGAGGCGGATAAAGTTGCAGGACCACTTCTGCG
CTCGGCCCTTCCGGCTGGCTGGTTTATTGCTGATAAATCTGGAGCCGGTGAGCGTGGGTCTCGCGGTATC
ATTGCAGCACTGGGGCCAGATGGTAAGCCCTCCCGTATCGTAGTTATCTACACGACGGGGAGTCAGGCAA
CTATGGATGAACGAAATAGACAGATCGCTGAGATAGGTGCCTCACTGATTAAGCATTGGTAACTGTCAGA
CCAAGTTTACTCATATATACTTTAGATTGATTTAAAACTTCATTTTTAATTTAAAAGGATCTAGGTGAAG
ATCCTTTTTGATAATCTCATGACCAAAATCCCTTAACGTGAGTTTTCGTTCCACTGAGCGTCAGACCCCG
TAGAAAAGATCAAAGGATCTTCTTGAGATCCTTTTTTTCTGCGCGTAATCTGCTGCTTGCAAACAAAAAA
ACCACCGCTACCAGCGGTGGTTTGTTTGCCGGATCAAGAGCTACCAACTCTTTTTCCGAAGGTAACTGGC
TTCAGCAGAGCGCAGATACCAAATACTGTTCTTCTAGTGTAGCCGTAGTTAGGCCACCACTTCAAGAACT
CTGTAGCACCGCCTACATACCTCGCTCTGCTAATCCTGTTACCAGTGGCTGCTGCCAGTGGCGATAAGTC
GTGTCTTACCGGGTTGGACTCAAGACGATAGTTACCGGATAAGGCGCAGCGGTCGGGCTGAACGGGGGGT
TCGTGCACACAGCCCAGCTTGGAGCGAACGACCTACACCGAACTGAGATACCTACAGCGTGAGCTATGAG
AAAGCGCCACGCTTCCCGAAGGGAGAAAGGCGGACAGGTATCCGGTAAGCGGCAGGGTCGGAACAGGAGA
GCGCACGAGGGAGCTTCCAGGGGGAAACGCCTGGTATCTTTATAGTCCTGTCGGGTTTCGCCACCTCTGA
CTTGAGCGTCGATTTTTGTGATGCTCGTCAGGGGGGCGGAGCCTATGGAAAAACGCCAGCAACGCGGCCT
TTTTACGGTTCCTGGCCTTTTGCTGGCCTTTTGCTCACATGTTCTTTCCTGCGTTATCCCCTGATTCTGT
GGATAACCGTATTACCGCCTTTGAGTGAGCTGATACCGCTCGCCGCAGCCGAACGACCGAGCGCAGCGAG
TCAGTGAGCGAGGAAGCGGAAGAGCGCCCAATACGCAAACCGCCTCTCCCCGCGCGTTGGCCGATTCATT
AATGCAGCTGTGGAATGTGTGTCAGTTAGGGTGTGGAAAGTCCCCAGGCTCCCCAGCAGGCAGAAGTATG
CAAAGCATGCATCTCAATTAGTCAGCAACCAGGTGTGGAAAGTCCCCAGGCTCCCCAGCAGGCAGAAGTA
TGCAAAGCATGCATCTCAATTAGTCAGCAACCATAGTCCCGCCCCTAACTCCGCCCATCCCGCCCCTAAC
TCCGCCCAGTTCCGCCCATTCTCCGCCCCATGGCTGACTAATTTTTTTTATTTATGCAGAGGCCGAGGCC
GCCTCGGCCTCTGAGCTATTCCAGAAGTAGTGAGGAGGCTTTTTTGGAGGCCTAGGCTTTTGCAAAAAGC
TTGGACACAAGACAGGCTTGCGAGATATGTTTGAGAATACCACTTTATCCCGCGTCAGGGAGAGGCAGTG
CGTAAAAAGACGCGGACTCATGTGAAATACTGGTTTTTAGTGCGCCAGATCTCTATAATCTCGCGCAACC
TATTTTCCCCTCGAACACTTTTTAAGCCGTAGATAAACAGGCTGGGACACTTCACATGAGCGAAAAATAC
ATCGTCACCTGGGACATGTTGCAGATCCATGCACGTAAACTCGCAAGCCGACTGATGCCTTCTGAACAAT
GGAAAGGCATTATTGCCGTAAGCCGTGGCGGTCTGTACCGGGTGCGTTACTGGCGCGTGAACTGGGTATT
CGTCATGTCGATACCGTTTGTATTTCCAGCTACGATCACGACAACCAGCGCGAGCTTAAAGTGCTGAAAC
GCGCAGAAGGCGATGGCGAAGGCTTCATCGTTATTGATGACCTGGTGGATACCGGTGGTACTGCGGTTGC
GATTCGTGAAATGTATCCAAAAGCGCACTTTGTCACCATCTTCGCAAAACCGGCTGGTCGTCCGCTGGTT
GATGACTATGTTGTTGATATCCCGCAAGATACCTGGATTGAACAGCCGTGGGATATGGGCGTCGTATTCG
TCCCGCCAATCTCCGGTCGCTAATCTTTTCAACGCCTGGCACTGCCGGGCGTTGTTCTTTTTAACTTCAG
GCGGGTTACAATAGTTTCCAGTAAGTATTCTGGAGGCTGCATCCATGACACAGGCAAACCTGAGCGAAAC
CCTGTTCAAACCCCGCTTTAAACATCCTGAAACCTCGACGCTAGTCCGCCGCTTTAATCACGGCGCACAA
CCGCCTGTGCAGTCGGCCCTTGATGGTAAAACCATCCCTCACTGGTATCGCATGATTAACCGTCTGATGT
GGATCTGGCGCGGCATTGACCCACGCGAAATCCTCGACGTCCAGGCACGTATTGTGATGAGCGATGCCGA
ACGTACCGACGATGATTTATACGATACGGTGATTGGCTACCGTGGCGGCAACTGGATTTATGAGTGGGCC
CCGGATCTTTGTGAAGGAACCTTACTTCTGTGGTGTGACATAATTGGACAAACTACCTACAGAGATTTAA
AGCTCTAAGGTAAATATAAAATTTTTAAGTGTATAATGTGTTAAACTACTGATTCTAATTGTTTGTGTAT
TTTAGATTCCAACCTATGGAACTGATGAATGGGAGCAGTGGTGGAATGCCTTTAATGAGGAAAACCTGTT
TTGCTCAGAAGAAATGCCATCTAGTGATGATGAGGCTACTGCTGACTCTCAACATTCTACTCCTCCAAAA
AAGAAGAGAAAGGTAGAAGACCCCAAGGACTTTCCTTCAGAATTGCTAAGTTTTTTGAGTCATGCTGTGT
TTAGTAATAGAACTCTTGCTTGCTTTGCTATTTACACCACAAAGGAAAAAGCTGCACTGCTATACAAGAA
AATTATGGAAAAATATTCTGTAACCTTTATAAGTAGGCATAACAGTTATAATCATAACATACTGTTTTTT
CTTACTCCACACAGGCATAGAGTGTCTGCTATTAATAACTATGCTCAAAAATTGTGTACCTTTAGCTTTT
TAATTTGTAAAGGGGTTAATAAGGAATATTTGATGTATAGTGCCTTGACTAGAGATCATAATCAGCCATA
CCACATTTGTAGAGGTTTTACTTGCTTTAAAAAACCTCCCACACCTCCCCCTGAACCTGAAACATAAAAT
GAATGCAATTGTTGTTGTTAACTTGTTTATTGCAGCTTATAATGGTTACAAATAAAGCAATAGCATCACA
AATTTCACAAATAAAGCATTTTTTTCACTGCATTCTAGTTGTGGTTTGTCCAAACTCATCAATGTATCTT
ATCATGTCTGGATCAACTGGATAACTCAAGCTAACCAAAATCATCCCAAACTTCCCACCCCATACCCTAT
TACCACTGCCAATTACCTGTGGTTTCATTTACTCTAAACCTGTGATTCCTCTGAATTATTTTCATTTTAA
AGAAATTGTATTTGTTAAATATGTACTACAAACTTAGTAGTTGGAAGGGCTAATTCACTCCCAAAGAAGA
CAAGATATCCTTGATCTGTGGATCTACCACACACAAGGCTACTTCCCTGATTAGCAGAACTACACACCAG
GGCCAGGGGTCAGATATCCACTGACCTTTGGATGGTGCTACAAGCTAGTACCAGTTGAGCCAGATAAGGT
AGAAGAGGCCAATAAAGGAGAGAACACCAGCTTGTTACACCCTGTGAGCCTGCATGGGATGGATGACCCG
GAGAGAGAAGTGTTAGAGTGGAGGTTTGACAGCCGCCTAGCATTTCATCACGTGGCCCGAGAGCTGCATC
CGGAGTACTTCAAGAACTGCTGATATCGAGCTTGCTACAAGGGACTTTCCGCTGGGGACTTTCCAGGGAG
GCGTGGCCTGGGCGGGACTGGGGAGTGGCGAGCCCTCAGATCCTGCATATAAGCAGCTGCTTTTTGCCTG
TACTGGGTCTCTCTGGTTAGACCAGATCTGAGCCTGGGAGCTCTCTGGCTAACTAGGGAACCCACTGCTT
AAGCCTCAATAAAGCTTGCCTTGAGTGCTTCAAGTAGTGTGTGCCCGTCTGTTGTGTGACTCTGGTAACT
AGAGATCCCTCAGACCCTTTTAGTCAGTGTGGAAAATCTCTAGCAGTGGCGCCCGAACAGGGACTTGAAA
GCGAAAGGGAAACCAGAGGAGCTCTCTCGACGCAGGACTCGGCTTGGTGAAGCGCGCACGGCAAGAGGCG
AGGGGCGGCGACTGGTGAGTACGCCAAAAATTTTGACTAGCGGAGGCTAGAAGGAGAGAGATGGGTGCGA
GAGCGTCAGTATTAAGCGGGGGAGAATTAGATCGCGATGGGAAAAAATTCGGTTAAGGCCAGGGGGAAAG
AAAAAATATAAATTAAAACATATAGTATGGGCAAGCAGGGAGCTAGAACGATTCGCAGTTAATCCTGGCC
TGTTAGAAACATCAGAAGGCTGTAGACAAATACTGGGACAGCTACAACCATCCCTTCAGACAGGATCAGA
AGAACTTAGATCATTATATAATACAGTAGCAACCCTCTATTGTGTGCATCAAAGGATAGAGATAAAAGAC
ACCAAGGAAGCTTTAGACAAGATAGAGGAAGAGCAAAACAAAAGTAAGACCACCGCACAGCAAGCGGCCG
GCCGCTGATCTTCAGACCTGGAGGAGGAGATATGAGGGACAATTGGAGAAGTGAATTATATAAATATAAA
GTAGTAAAAATTGAACCATTAGGAGTAGCACCCACCAAGGCAAAGAGAAGAGTGGTGCAGAGAGAAAAAA
GAGCAGTGGGAATAGGAGCTTTGTTCCTTGGGTTCTTGGGAGCAGCAGGAAGCACTATGGGCGCAGCGTC
AATGACGCTGACGGTACAGGCCAGACAATTATTGTCTGGTATAGTGCAGCAGCAGAACAATTTGCTGAGG
GCTATTGAGGCGCAACAGCATCTGTTGCAACTCACAGTCTGGGGCATCAAGCAGCTCCAGGCAAGAATCC
TGGCTGTGGAAAGATACCTAAAGGATCAACAGCTCCTGGGGATTTGGGGTTGCTCTGGAAAACTCATTTG
CACCACTGCTGTGCCTTGGAATGCTAGTTGGAGTAATAAATCTCTGGAACAGATTTGGAATCACACGACC
TGGATGGAGTGGGACAGAGAAATTAACAATTACACAAGCTTAATACACTCCTTAATTGAAGAATCGCAAA
ACCAGCAAGAAAAGAATGAACAAGAATTATTGGAATTAGATAAATGGGCAAGTTTGTGGAATTGGTTTAA
CATAACAAATTGGCTGTGGTATATAAAATTATTCATAATGATAGTAGGAGGCTTGGTAGGTTTAAGAATA
GTTTTTGCTGTACTTTCTATAGTGAATAGAGTTAGGCAGGGATATTCACCATTATCGTTTCAGACCCACC
TCCCAACCCCGAGGGGACCCGACAGGCCCGAAGGAATAGAAGAAGAAGGTGGAGAGAGAGACAGAGACAG
ATCCATTCGATTAGTGAACGGATCTCGACGGTATCGCCAAATGGCAGTATTCATCCACAATTTTAAAAGA
AAAGGGGGGATTGGGGGGTACAGTGCAGGGGAAAGAATAGTAGACATAATAGCAACAGACATACAAACTA
AAGAATTACAAAAACAAATTACAAAAATTCAAAATTTTCGGGTTTATTACAGGGACAGCAGAGATCCAGT
TTGGATCGATAAGCTTGATATCGAATTCCCGTGGAATTATCACCTCGAGTTTACTCCCTATCAGTGATAG
AGAACGTATGAAGAGTTTACTCCCTATCAGTGATAGAGAA
Features (pLannotate 1.2.2; 34 found; start..end, strand, type, name):
    349..1056    +  CDS            mCherry: mCherry is a basic (constitutively fluorescent) red fluorescent protein published in 2004, derived from Discosoma sp.. It is reported to be a very rapidly-maturing monomer with low acid sensitivity.
   1129..3594    +  CDS            Cdh3: CADH3_MOUSE - Also known as Cdhp. Experimental evidence at protein level: Swiss-Prot protein existence level 1. Cadherins are calcium-dependent cell adhesion proteins. They preferentially interact with themselves in a homophilic manner in connecting cells; cadherins may thus contribute to the sorting of heterogeneous cell types. From Mus musculus (Mouse).
   3598..3616    +  misc_feature   MCS (fragment): pUC18/19 multiple cloning site
   3617..3635    +  misc_feature   MCS (fragment): pBluescript multiple cloning site
   3635..4223    +  misc_feature   WPRE: woodchuck hepatitis virus posttranscriptional regulatory element
   4224..4246    +  misc_feature   MCS (fragment): pBluescript multiple cloning site
   4263..4331    +  CDS            nef (fragment): NEF_HV1Z2 - Experimental evidence at protein level: Swiss-Prot protein existence level 1. Extracellular Nef protein targets CD4(+) T-lymphocytes for apoptosis by interacting with CXCR4 surface receptors. From Human immunodeficiency virus type 1 group M subtype D (isolate Z2/CDC-Z34) (HIV-1).
   4333..4566    +  LTR            3' LTR (ΔU3): self-inactivating 3' long terminal repeat (LTR) from HIV-1
   4591..4609    -  promoter       SP6 promoter: promoter for bacteriophage SP6 RNA polymerase
   4837..5116    +  CDS            TcR (fragment): tetracycline efflux protein; tet; confers resistance to tetracycline
   5117..5165    -  misc_feature   bom (fragment): basis of mobility region from pBR322
   5267..5302    -  CDS            rop (fragment): Rop protein, which maintains plasmids at low copy number; rop
   5397..5501    +  promoter       AmpR promoter: bla
   5502..6362    +  CDS            AmpR: β-lactamase; bla; confers resistance to ampicillin, carbenicillin, and related antibiotics
   6533..7121    +  rep_origin     ori: high-copy-number ColE1/pMB1/pBR322/pUC origin of replication
   7304..7360    +  CDS            lacI (fragment): lac repressor; lacI; The lac repressor binds to the lac operator to inhibit transcription in E. coli. This inhibition can be relieved by adding lactose or isopropyl-β-D-thiogalactopyranoside (IPTG).
   7367..7696    +  promoter       SV40 promoter: SV40 enhancer and early promoter
   7896..8015    +  CDS            gpt (fragment): XGPT_ECOLI - Also known as gpp, gxu. Experimental evidence at protein level: Swiss-Prot protein existence level 1. Purine salvage pathway enzyme that catalyzes the transfer of the ribosyl-5-phosphate group from 5-phospho-alpha-D-ribose 1- diphosphate (PRPP) to the N9 position of the 6-oxopurines guanine and xanthine to form the corresponding ribonucleotides GMP (guanosine 5'- monophosphate) and XMP (xanthosine 5'-monophosphate), with the release of PPi. To a lesser extent, also acts on hypoxanthine (PubMed:9100006, PubMed:3886014). Does not ribophosphorylate adenine (PubMed:3886014). From Esch
   8015..8350    +  CDS            gpt (fragment): XGPT_ECOLI - Also known as gpp, gxu. Experimental evidence at protein level: Swiss-Prot protein existence level 1. Purine salvage pathway enzyme that catalyzes the transfer of the ribosyl-5-phosphate group from 5-phospho-alpha-D-ribose 1- diphosphate (PRPP) to the N9 position of the 6-oxopurines guanine and xanthine to form the corresponding ribonucleotides GMP (guanosine 5'- monophosphate) and XMP (xanthosine 5'-monophosphate), with the release of PPi. To a lesser extent, also acts on hypoxanthine (PubMed:9100006, PubMed:3886014). Does not ribophosphorylate adenine (PubMed:3886014). From Esch
   8445..8750    +  CDS            frsA (fragment): FRSA_ECOLI - Also known as yafA. Experimental evidence at protein level: Swiss-Prot protein existence level 1. Catalyzes the hydrolysis of esters (PubMed:15808744). Displays esterase activity toward pNP-butyrate (PubMed:15808744). May stimulate mixed-acid fermentation by acting as a fermentation/respiration switch that down-regulates respiration and up- regulates fermentation rates (PubMed:15169777). From Escherichia coli (strain K12).
   8754..8828    +  CDS            small t antigen (fragment): SV40 (simian virus 40) small t antigen
   8830..8895    +  intron         small t intron: SV40 (simian virus 40) small t antigen intron
   9025..9045    +  CDS            SV40 NLS: nuclear localization signal of SV40 (simian virus 40) large T antigen
   9364..9447    +  CDS            large T antigen (fragment): large T antigen from SV40 (simian virus 40)
   9470..9604    +  polyA_signal   SV40 poly(A) signal: SV40 polyadenylation signal
   9771..10100   +  CDS            nef (fragment): NEF_HV1BR - Experimental evidence at protein level: Swiss-Prot protein existence level 1. Extracellular Nef protein targets CD4(+) T-lymphocytes for apoptosis by interacting with CXCR4 surface receptors (PubMed:14990729). From Human immunodeficiency virus type 1 group M subtype B (isolate BRU/LAI) (HIV-1).
  10148..10405   +  LTR            5' LTR (truncated): truncated 5' long terminal repeat (LTR) from HIV-1
  10452..10577   +  misc_feature   HIV-1 Ψ: packaging signal of human immunodeficiency virus type 1
  10561..10899   +  CDS            HIV-1 gag (fragment): gag protein from human immunodeficiency virus 1; gag
  11074..11307   +  misc_feature   RRE: The Rev response element (RRE) of HIV-1 allows for Rev-dependent mRNA export from the nucleus to the cytoplasm.
  11684..11784   +  CDS            Rev (fragment): human immunodeficiency virus 1 (HIV-1) Rev protein; rev; enhances nuclear export of unspliced and incompletely spliced viral mRNAs
  11821..11938   +  misc_feature   cPPT/CTS: central polypurine tract and central termination sequence of HIV-1
  11975..11999   -  misc_feature   MCS (fragment): pBluescript multiple cloning site
  12017..304     +  promoter       TRE3GS promoter (across the origin): 3rd-generation Tet-responsive promoter that can be activated by binding of Tet-On® 3G, modified to eliminate binding sites for endogenous mammalian transcription factors
