[The description below was written by a language model from this plasmid's Addgene catalogue record and pLannotate feature annotations shown in this document.]
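Description:
pHR_TRE_mcherry-P2A-Pcad is a lentiviral transfer plasmid built on the pHR backbone for inducible expression of mCherry and mouse P-cadherin (Cdh3) in mammalian cells. It is propagated in E. coli through a high-copy ColE1/pUC-type origin and selected with ampicillin via the β-lactamase gene. The backbone also carries pBR322-derived remnants (fragments of TcR, rop and bom) and, outside the viral genome, an SV40 promoter followed by gpt fragments, SV40 small t intron sequences and an SV40 polyadenylation signal. These appear to be legacy elements of the pHR lineage rather than functional parts of the payload.

The packaged region runs from a truncated HIV-1 5' LTR through the Ψ packaging signal, a partial gag sequence, the Rev response element and the cPPT/CTS to a self-inactivating ΔU3 3' LTR. This arrangement allows packaging when helper functions are supplied in trans and leaves the integrated provirus without LTR promoter activity. Inside it, a TRE3GS Tet-responsive promoter drives a single open reading frame encoding mCherry followed by Cdh3. The gap between the two coding sequences corresponds to the P2A peptide named in the construct title, although it is not annotated in the feature tables. P2A ribosome skipping should yield separate red fluorescent reporter and cadherin proteins, so fluorescence marks cells that have switched on the adhesion molecule. A WPRE downstream enhances transcript expression.

No transactivator is encoded on the plasmid, so induction depends on a TRE-binding activator supplied separately. The associated publication concerns programming self-organizing multicellular structures with synthetic cell-cell signaling, consistent with induced homophilic adhesion and cell sorting. The sequencing-derived and depositor sequences differ slightly in length (12,080 versus 12,028 nt) but show the same feature set.
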