Addgene plasmid #133807: pHR_TRE_mcherry-P2A-Pcad
Purpose: inducible expression of mCherry and Pcad in mammalian cells
Depositing lab: Wendell Lim. Depositing organization: University of California, San Francisco (UCSF). Publication: Programming self-organizing multicellular structures with synthetic cell-cell signaling. Toda S, Blauch LR, Tang SKY, Morsut L, Lim WA. Science. 2018 Jul 13;361(6398):156-162. doi: 10.1126/science.aat0271. Epub 2018 May 31. PubMed 29853554.
Backbone
  Vector backbone: pHR
  Vector type: Mammalian Expression, Lentiviral
Growth in bacteria
  Bacterial resistance: Ampicillin, 100 μg/mL
  Growth temperature: 37°C
  Growth strain: NEB Stable
  Copy number: High Copy
Gene/Insert
  Gene/Insert name: cadherin 3 (CDH3)
  Species: M. musculus (mouse)
  Insert size (bp): 2469
Terms and licenses: Academic/Nonprofit Terms; Industry Terms: Not Available to Industry
How to cite: pHR_TRE_mcherry-P2A-Pcad was a gift from Wendell Lim (Addgene plasmid # 133807 ; http://n2t.net/addgene:133807 ; RRID:Addgene_133807)
